Addgene plasmid #203040: Salsa-BC199-P3A7
Purpose: Expression of barcoded reporter plasmid for PRESTO-Salsa; EGFP/BC199
Depositing lab: Noah Palm. Depositing organization: Yale University. Publication: Highly multiplexed bioactivity screening reveals human and microbiota metabolome-GPCRome interactions. Chen H, Rosen CE, Gonzalez-Hernandez JA, Song D, Potempa J, Ring AM, Palm NW. Cell. 2023 Jul 6;186(14):3095-3110.e19. doi: 10.1016/j.cell.2023.05.024. Epub 2023 Jun 14. PubMed 37321219.
Backbone
  Vector backbone: pCER206
  Vector type: Mammalian Expression
Growth in bacteria
  Bacterial resistance: Ampicillin, 100 μg/mL
  Growth temperature: 37°C
  Growth strain: DH5alpha
  Copy number: High Copy
Gene/Insert
  Gene/Insert name: EGFP/BC199
  Species: Synthetic
  Insert size (bp): 730
  Promoter: Tet Response Element (TRE)
  Cloning method: Restriction Enzyme; 5′ cloning site BsrGI (not destroyed); 3′ cloning site HindIII (not destroyed)
  Sequencing primers: 5′ Custom primer (GAAGCGCGATCACATGG)
Terms and licenses: Academic/Nonprofit Terms; Industry Terms: Not Available to Industry
How to cite: Salsa-BC199-P3A7 was a gift from Noah Palm (Addgene plasmid # 203040 ; http://n2t.net/addgene:203040 ; RRID:Addgene_203040)
