[The description below was written by a language model from this plasmid's Addgene catalogue record and pLannotate feature annotations shown in this document.]
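Description:
Salsa-BC199-P3A7 is a mammalian expression reporter plasmid built on the pCER206 backbone, about 5.1 kb in the sequenced record, and is one member of a barcoded reporter set made for the PRESTO-Salsa multiplexed GPCR bioactivity screening platform. It is propagated in E. coli through a high-copy ColE1/pUC-type origin and selected with ampicillin via the β-lactamase gene and its native promoter. No mammalian selection marker is annotated. Short matches to lacI, an aminoglycoside phosphotransferase and SV40 large T antigen appear to be backbone remnants rather than functional genes.

The payload is a synthetic insert of roughly 730 bp, listed as EGFP/BC199, placed under a tetracycline response element promoter. The feature table shows a tetO-containing TRE fragment flanked by divergent minimal promoter elements: a TRE3G-type fragment facing the EGFP coding sequence on one strand and a minimal CMV promoter facing the other way. This suggests a bidirectional Tet-responsive arrangement. In the opposite arm there is only a multiple cloning site fragment followed by a rabbit β-globin intron, exon fragment and poly(A) signal, with no annotated coding sequence. EGFP is followed by a short polylinker fragment and an SV40 poly(A) signal. The BsrGI and HindIII cloning sites, together with the insert name, indicate that the BC199 barcode sits at the 3′ end of the EGFP transcript, although the barcode itself is not annotated. TRE activity would thus give both fluorescence and a sequenceable barcoded transcript, so that pooled samples can be read out in parallel. The record does not say which receptor this barcode is paired with, or how the transactivator is supplied.
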