Features (pLannotate 1.2.2; 17 found; start..end, strand, type, name):
      2..55      +  CDS            lacI (fragment): lac repressor; lacI; The lac repressor binds to the lac operator to inhibit transcription in E. coli. This inhibition can be relieved by adding lactose or isopropyl-β-D-thiogalactopyranoside (IPTG).
    388..443     -  polyA_signal   β-globin poly(A) signal: rabbit β-globin polyadenylation signal (Gil and Proudfoot, 1987)
    518..640     -  CDS            HBB: HBB_COLGU - Experimental evidence at transcript level: Swiss-Prot protein existence level 2. Involved in oxygen transport from the lung to the various peripheral tissues. From Colobus guereza (Mantled guereza) (Eastern black-and-white colobus monkey).
    644..1216    -  intron         β-globin intron: intron from rabbit β-globin gene
   1312..1343    -  misc_feature   MCS (fragment): pUC18/19 multiple cloning site
   1437..1475    -  promoter       minimal CMV promoter: human cytomegalovirus (CMV) immediate early promoter
   1493..1708    -  protein_bind   tetracycline response element (fragment): contains seven copies of the tetracycline operator tetO tetracycline repressor TetR
   1708..1753    +  promoter       TRE3GV promoter (fragment): 3rd-generation Tet-responsive promoter that can be activated by binding of Tet-On® 3G, optimized for retroviral and lentiviral vectors
   1829..1856    +  misc_feature   MCS (fragment): pBluescript multiple cloning site
   1861..2580    +  CDS            EGFP: the original enhanced GFP (Yang et al., 1996) mammalian codon-optimized
   2591..2613    +  misc_feature   MCS (fragment): pBluescript multiple cloning site
   2627..2761    -  polyA_signal   SV40 poly(A) signal: SV40 polyadenylation signal
   2784..2867    -  CDS            large T antigen (fragment): large T antigen from SV40 (simian virus 40)
   2861..3091    -  CDS            str (fragment): STR_KLEPN - Protein inferred from homology: Swiss-Prot protein existence level 3. The aminoglycoside phosphotransferases achieve inactivation of their antibiotic substrates by phosphorylation. From Klebsiella pneumoniae.
   3210..3314    +  promoter       AmpR promoter: bla
   3315..4175    +  CDS            AmpR: β-lactamase; bla; confers resistance to ampicillin, carbenicillin, and related antibiotics
   4346..4934    +  rep_origin     ori: high-copy-number ColE1/pMB1/pBR322/pUC origin of replication
>Addgene plasmid #203040 | Salsa-BC199-P3A7 | addgene full sequence | sequence record 421390 | Addgene NGS Result
AGCGCCCAATACGCAAACCGCCTCTCCCCGCGCGTTGGCCGATTCATTAATGCAGTCGAGGGATCTCCAT
AAGAGAAGAGGGACAGCTATGACTGGGAGTAGTCAGGAGAGGAGGAAAAATCTGGCTAGTAAAACATGTA
AGGAAAATTTTAGGGATGTTAAAGAAAAAAATAACACAAAACAAAATATAAAAAAAATCTAACCTCAAGT
CAAGGCTTTTCTATGGAATAAGGAATGGACAGCAGGGGGCTGTTTCATATACTGATGACCTCTTTATAGC
CAACCTTTGTTCATGGCAGCCAGCATATGGGCATATGTTGCCAAACTCTAAACCAAATACTCATTCTGAT
GTTTTAAATGATTTGCCCTCCCATATGTCCTTCCGAGTGAGAGACACAAAAAATTCCAACACACTATTGC
AATGAAAATAAATTTCCTTTATTAGCCAGAAGTCAGATGCTCAAGGGGCTTCATGATGTCCCCATAATTT
TTGGCAGAGGGAAAAAGATCGATCTCAGTGGTATTTGTGAGCCAGGGCATTGGCCACACCAGCCACCACC
TTCTGATAGGCAGCCTGCACCTGAGGAGTGAATTCTTTGCCAAAATGATGAGACAGCACAACAACCAGCA
CGTTGCCCAGGAGCTGTAGGAAAGAGAAGAAGGCATGAACATGGTTAGCAGAGGGGCCCGGTTTGGACTC
AGAGTATTTTATCCTCATCTCAAACAGTGTATATCATTGTAACCATAAAGAGAAAGGCAGGATGATGACC
AGGGTGTAGTTGTTTCTACCAATAAGAATATTTCCACGCCAGCCAGAATTTATATGCAGAAATATTCTAC
CTTATCATTTAATTATAACAATTGTTCTCTAAAACTGTGCTGAAGTACAATATAATATACCCTGATTGCC
TTGAAAAAAAAGTGATTAGAGAAAGTACTTACAATCTGACAAATAAACAAAAGTGAATTTAAAAATTCGT
TACAAATGCAAGCTAAAGTTTAACGAAAAAGTTACAGAAAATGAAAAGAAAATAAGAGGAGACAATGGTT
GTCAACAGAGTAGAAAGTGAAAGAAACAAAATTATCATGAGGGTCCATGGTGATACAAGGGACATCTTCC
CATTCTAAACAACACCCTGAAAACTTTGCCCCCTCCATATAACATGAATTTTACAATAGCGAAAAAGAAA
GAACAATCAAGGGTCCCCAAACTCACCCTGAAGTTCTCAGCTCTAGAGATATCGTCGAGGCCGCGCTAGC
GTTTAAACTGTCGACCTTAATTAAGAGATCTGCTCGAGGCGCGTCAGCTGACTAGAGGATCCCCGGGTAC
CGAGCTCGAATTCGGGGCCGCGGAGGCTGGATCGGTCCCGGTGTCTTCTATGGAGGTCAAAACAGCGTGG
ATGGCGTCTCCAGGCGATCTGACGGTTCACTAAACGAGCTCTGCTTATATAGGCCTCCCACCGTACACGC
CTACCTCGACCCGGGTACCGAGCTCGACTTTCACTTTTCTCTATCACTGATAGGGAGTGGTAAACTCGAC
TTTCACTTTTCTCTATCACTGATAGGGAGTGGTAAACTCGACTTTCACTTTTCTCTATCACTGATAGGGA
GTGGTAAACTCGACTTTCACTTTTCTCTATCACTGATAGGGAGTGGTAAACTCGACTTTCACTTTTCTCT
ATCACTGATAGGGAGTGGTAAACTCGACCTATATAAGCAGAGCTCGTTTAGTGAACCGTCAGATCGCCTG
GAGACGCCATCCACGCTGTTTTGACCTCCATAGAAGACACCGGGACCGATCCAGCCTCCGCGGCCCCGAA
TTCCTGCAGCGGCCGCTCTAGAACTAGTGGATCCCCGCGGATGGTGAGCAAGGGCGAGGAGCTGTTCACC
GGGGTGGTGCCCATCCTGGTCGAGCTGGACGGCGACGTAAACGGCCACAAGTTCAGCGTGTCCGGCGAGG
GCGAGGGCGATGCCACCTACGGCAAGCTGACCCTGAAGTTCATCTGCACCACCGGCAAGCTGCCCGTGCC
CTGGCCCACCCTCGTGACCACCCTGACCTACGGCGTGCAGTGCTTCAGCCGCTACCCCGACCACATGAAG
CAGCACGACTTCTTCAAGTCCGCCATGCCCGAAGGCTACGTCCAGGAGCGCACCATCTTCTTCAAGGACG
ACGGCAACTACAAGACCCGCGCCGAGGTGAAGTTCGAGGGCGACACCCTGGTGAACCGCATCGAGCTGAA
GGGCATCGACTTCAAGGAGGACGGCAACATCCTGGGGCACAAGCTGGAGTACAACTACAACAGCCACAAC
GTCTATATCATGGCCGACAAGCAGAAGAACGGCATCAAGGTGAACTTCAAGATCCGCCACAACATCGAGG
ACGGCAGCGTGCAGCTCGCCGACCACTACCAGCAGAACACCCCCATCGGCGACGGCCCCGTGCTGCTGCC
CGACAACCACTACCTGAGCACCCAGTCCGCCCTGAGCAAAGACCCCAACGAGAAGCGCGATCACATGGTC
CTGCTGGAGTTCGTGACCGCCGCCGGGATCACTCTCGGCATGGACGAGCTGTACAAGTAAGTGATACTCT
GAATTCGATATCAAGCTTGTCGACCTAGTTCTAGAGGATCCAGACATGATAAGATACATTGATGAGTTTG
GACAAACCACAACTAGAATGCAGTGAAAAAAATGCTTTATTTGTGAAATTTGTGATGCTATTGCTTTATT
TGTAACCATTATAAGCTGCAATAAACAAGTTAACAACAACAATTGCATTCATTTTATGTTTCAGGTTCAG
GGGGAGGTGTGGGAGGTTTTTTAAAGCAAGTAAAACCTCTACAAATGTGGTATGGCTGATTATGATCCTG
CAAGCCTCGTCGTCCTGGCCGGACCACGCTATCTGTGCAAGGTCCCCGGCCCCGGACGCGCGCTCCATGA
GCAGAGCGCCCGCCGCCGAGGCGAAGACTCGGGCGGCGCCCTGCCCGTCCCACCAGGTCAACAGGCGGTA
ACCGGCCTCTTCATCGGGAATGCGCGCGACCTTCAGCATCGCCGGCATGTCCCCCTGGCGGACGGGAAGT
ATCCAGCTCGACCAAGCTGGCCGCGTCGAGTGAAGACGAAAGGGCCTCGTGATACGCCTATTTTTATAGG
TTAATGTCATGATAATAATGGTTTCTTAGACGTCAGGTGGCACTTTTCGGGGAAATGTGCGCGGAACCCC
TATTTGTTTATTTTTCTAAATACATTCAAATATGTATCCGCTCATGAGACAATAACCCTGATAAATGCTT
CAATAATATTGAAAAAGGAAGAGTATGAGTATTCAACATTTCCGTGTCGCCCTTATTCCCTTTTTTGCGG
CATTTTGCCTTCCTGTTTTTGCTCACCCAGAAACGCTGGTGAAAGTAAAAGATGCTGAAGATCAGTTGGG
TGCACGAGTGGGTTACATCGAACTGGATCTCAACAGCGGTAAGATCCTTGAGAGTTTTCGCCCCGAAGAA
CGTTTTCCAATGATGAGCACTTTTAAAGTTCTGCTATGTGGCGCGGTATTATCCCGTGTTGACGCCGGGC
AAGAGCAACTCGGTCGCCGCATACACTATTCTCAGAATGACTTGGTTGAGTACTCACCAGTCACAGAAAA
GCATCTTACGGATGGCATGACAGTAAGAGAATTATGCAGTGCTGCCATAACCATGAGTGATAACACTGCG
GCCAACTTACTTCTGACAACGATCGGAGGACCGAAGGAGCTAACCGCTTTTTTGCACAACATGGGGGATC
ATGTAACTCGCCTTGATCGTTGGGAACCGGAGCTGAATGAAGCCATACCAAACGACGAGCGTGACACCAC
GATGCCTGTAGCAATGGCAACAACGTTGCGCAAACTATTAACTGGCGAACTACTTACTCTAGCTTCCCGG
CAACAATTAATAGACTGGATGGAGGCGGATAAAGTTGCAGGACCACTTCTGCGCTCGGCCCTTCCGGCTG
GCTGGTTTATTGCTGATAAATCTGGAGCCGGTGAGCGTGGGTCTCGCGGTATCATTGCAGCACTGGGGCC
AGATGGTAAGCCCTCCCGTATCGTAGTTATCTACACGACGGGGAGTCAGGCAACTATGGATGAACGAAAT
AGACAGATCGCTGAGATAGGTGCCTCACTGATTAAGCATTGGTAACTGTCAGACCAAGTTTACTCATATA
TACTTTAGATTGATTTAAAACTTCATTTTTAATTTAAAAGGATCTAGGTGAAGATCCTTTTTGATAATCT
CATGACCAAAATCCCTTAACGTGAGTTTTCGTTCCACTGAGCGTCAGACCCCGTAGAAAAGATCAAAGGA
TCTTCTTGAGATCCTTTTTTTCTGCGCGTAATCTGCTGCTTGCAAACAAAAAAACCACCGCTACCAGCGG
TGGTTTGTTTGCCGGATCAAGAGCTACCAACTCTTTTTCCGAAGGTAACTGGCTTCAGCAGAGCGCAGAT
ACCAAATACTGTTCTTCTAGTGTAGCCGTAGTTAGGCCACCACTTCAAGAACTCTGTAGCACCGCCTACA
TACCTCGCTCTGCTAATCCTGTTACCAGTGGCTGCTGCCAGTGGCGATAAGTCGTGTCTTACCGGGTTGG
ACTCAAGACGATAGTTACCGGATAAGGCGCAGCGGTCGGGCTGAACGGGGGGTTCGTGCACACAGCCCAG
CTTGGAGCGAACGACCTACACCGAACTGAGATACCTACAGCGTGAGCTATGAGAAAGCGCCACGCTTCCC
GAAGGGAGAAAGGCGGACAGGTATCCGGTAAGCGGCAGGGTCGGAACAGGAGAGCGCACGAGGGAGCTTC
CAGGGGGAAACGCCTGGTATCTTTATAGTCCTGTCGGGTTTCGCCACCTCTGACTTGAGCGTCGATTTTT
GTGATGCTCGTCAGGGGGGCGGAGCCTATGGAAAAACGCCAGCAACGCGGCCTTTTTACGGTTCCTGGCC
TTTTGCTGGCCTTTTGCTCACATGTTCTTTCCTGCGTTATCCCCTGATTCTGTGGATAACCGTATTACCG
CCTTTGAGTGAGCTGATACCGCTCGCCGCAGCCGAACGACCGAGCGCAGCGAGTCAGTGAGCGAGGAAGC
GGAAG
