>Addgene plasmid #203040 | Salsa-BC199-P3A7 | depositor partial sequence | sequence record 393913 | BC199
GTGATACTCT
